>Addgene plasmid #12106 | LV-Cre | addgene full sequence | sequence record 190999 | Addgene NGS Result
AATTATATAAATATAAAGTAGTAAAAATTGAACCATTAGGAGTAGCACCCACCAAGGCAAAGAGAAGAGT
GGTGCAGAGAGAAAAAAGAGCAGTGGGAATAGGAGCTTTGTTCCTTGGGTTCTTGGGAGCAGCAGGAAGC
ACTATGGGCGCAGCGTCAATGACGCTGACGGTACAGGCCAGACAATTATTGTCTGGTATAGTGCAGCAGC
AGAACAATTTGCTGAGGGCTATTGAGGCGCAACAGCATCTGTTGCAACTCACAGTCTGGGGCATCAAGCA
GCTCCAGGCAAGAATCCTGGCTGTGGAAAGATACCTAAAGGATCAACAGCTCCTGGGGATTTGGGGTTGC
TCTGGAAAACTCATTTGCACCACTGCTGTGCCTTGGAATGCTAGTTGGAGTAATAAATCTCTGGAACAGA
TTTGGAATCACACGACCTGGATGGAGTGGGACAGAGAAATTAACAATTACACAAGCTTAATACACTCCTT
AATTGAAGAATCGCAAAACCAGCAAGAAAAGAATGAACAAGAATTATTGGAATTAGATAAATGGGCAAGT
TTGTGGAATTGGTTTAACATAACAAATTGGCTGTGGTATATAAAATTATTCATAATGATAGTAGGAGGCT
TGGTAGGTTTAAGAATAGTTTTTGCTGTACTTTCTATAGTGAATAGAGTTAGGCAGGGATATTCACCATT
ATCGTTTCAGACCCACCTCCCAACCCCGAGGGGACCCGACAGGCCCGAAGGAATAGAAGAAGAAGGTGGA
GAGAGAGACAGAGACAGATCCATTCGATTAGTGAACGGATCCCCCAACTTTTAAAAGAAAAGGGGGGATT
GGGGGGTACAGTGCAGGGGAAAGAATAGTAGACATAATAGCAACAGACATACAAACTAAAGAATTACAAA
AACAAATTACAAAATTCAAAATTTTATCGATAAGCTTGGGAGTTCCGCGTTACATAACTTACGGTAAATG
GCCCGCCTGGCTGACCGCCCAACGACCCCCGCCCATTGACGTCAATAATGACGTATGTTCCCATAGTAAC
GCCAATAGGGACTTTCCATTGACGTCAATGGGTGGAGTATTTACGGTAAACTGCCCACTTGGCAGTACAT
CAAGTGTATCATATGCCAAGTACGCCCCCTATTGACGTCAATGACGGTAAATGGCCCGCCTGGCATTATG
CCCAGTACATGACCTTATGGGACTTTCCTACTTGGCAGTACATCTACGTATTAGTCATCGCTATTACCAT
GGTGATGCGGTTTTGGCAGTACATCAATGGGCGTGGATAGCGGTTTGACTCACGGGGATTTCCAAGTCTC
CACCCCATTGACGTCAATGGGAGTTTGTTTTGGCACCAAAATCAACGGGACTTTCCAAAATGTCGTAACA
ACTCCGCCCCATTGACGCAAATGGGCGGTAGGCGTGTACGGTGGGAGGTCTATATAAGCAGAGCTCGTTT
AGTGAACCGTCAGATCGCCTGGAGACGCCATCCACGCTGTTTTGACCTCCATAGAAGACACCGACTCTAG
GGGCTGCAGAATTCGATCGCGTGTGGCCTCGAACACCGAGCGACCCTCGACCATGCCCAAGAAGAAGAGG
AAGGTGTCCAATTTACTGACCGTACACCAAAATTTGCCTGCATTACCGGTCGATGCAACGAGTGATGAGG
TTCGCAAGAACCTGATGGACATGTTCAGGGATCGCCAGGCGTTTTCTGAGCATACCTGGAAAATGCTTCT
GTCCGTTTGCCGGTCGTGGGCGGCATGGTGCAAGTTGAATAACCGGAAATGGTTTCCCGCAGAACCTGAA
GATGTTCGCGATTATCTTCTATATCTTCAGGCGCGCGGTCTGGCAGTAAAAACTATCCAGCAACATTTGG
GCCAGCTAAACATGCTTCATCGTCGGTCCGGGCTGCCACGACCAAGTGACAGCAATGCTGTTTCACTGGT
TATGCGGCGGATCCGAAAAGAAAACGTTGATGCCGGTGAACGTGCAAAACAGGCTCTAGCGTTCGAACGC
ACTGATTTCGACCAGGTTCGTTCACTCATGGAAAATAGCGATCGCTGCCAGGATATACGTAATCTGGCAT
TTCTGGGGATTGCTTATAACACCCTGTTACGTATAGCCGAAATTGCCAGGATCAGGGTTAAAGATATCTC
ACGTACTGACGGTGGGAGAATGTTAATCCATATTGGCAGAACGAAAACGCTGGTTAGCACCGCAGGTGTA
GAGAAGGCACTTAGCCTGGGGGTAACTAAACTGGTCGAGCGATGGATTTCCGTCTCTGGTGTAGCTGATG
ATCCGAATAACTACCTGTTTTGCCGGGTCAGAAAAAATGGTGTTGCCGCGCCATCTGCCACCAGCCAGCT
ATCAACTCGCGCCCTGGAAGGGATTTTTGAAGCAACTCATCGATTGATTTACGGCGCTAAGGATGACTCT
GGTCAGAGATACCTGGCCTGGTCTGGACACAGTGCCCGTGTCGGAGCCGCGCGAGATATGGCCCGCGCTG
GAGTTTCAATACCGGAGATCATGCAAGCTGGTGGCTGGACCAATGTAAATATTGTCATGAACTATATCCG
TAACCTGGATAGTGAAACAGGGGCAATGGTGCGCCTGCTGGAAGATGGCGATTAGCCATTAACGCGATCA
AGCTTATCGATACCGTCGACCTCGAGACCTAGAAAAACATGGAGCAATCACAAGTAGCAATACAGCAGCT
ACCAATGCTGATTGTGCCTGGCTAGAAGCACAAGAGGAGGAGGAGGTGGGTTTTCCAGTCACACCTCAGG
TACCTTTAAGACCAATGACTTACAAGGCAGCTGTAGATCTTAGCCACTTTTTAAAAGAAAAGGGGGGACT
GGAAGGGCTAATTCACTCCCAACGAAGACAAGATATCCTTGATCTGTGGATCTACCACACACAAGGCTAC
TTCCCTGATTGGCAGAACTACACACCAGGGCCAGGGATCAGATATCCACTGACCTTTGGATGGTGCTACA
AGCTAGTACCAGTTGAGCAAGAGAAGGTAGAAGAAGCCAATGAAGGAGAGAACACCCGCTTGTTACACCC
TGTGAGCCTGCATGGGATGGATGACCCGGAGAGAGAAGTATTAGAGTGGAGGTTTGACAGCCGCCTAGCA
TTTCATCACATGGCCCGAGAGCTGCATCCGGACTAAGCTTATAACTTCGTATAATGTGTACTATACGAAG
TTATGAGCTCTCCGGACTGTACTGGGTCTCTCTGGTTAGACCAGATCTGAGCCTGGGAGCTCTCTGGCTA
ACTAGGGAACCCACTGCTTAAGCCTCAATAAAGCTTGCCTTGAGTGCTTCAAGTAGTGTGTGCCCGTCTG
TTGTGTGACTCTGGTAACTAGAGATCCCTCAGACCCTTTTAGTCAGTGTGGAAAATCTCTAGCAGGGCCC
GTTTAAACCCGCTGATCAGCCTCGACTGTGCCTTCTAGTTGCCAGCCATCTGTTGTTTGCCCCTCCCCCG
TGCCTTCCTTGACCCTGGAAGGTGCCACTCCCACTGTCCTTTCCTAATAAAATGAGGAAATTGCATCGCA
TTGTCTGAGTAGGTGTCATTCTATTCTGGGGGGTGGGGTGGGGCAGGACAGCAAGGGGGAGGATTGGGAA
GACAATAGCAGGCATGCTGGGGATGCGGTGGGCTCTATGGCTTCTGAGGCGGAAAGAACCAGCTGGGGCT
CTAGGGGGTATCCCC
[124 nt withheld, positions 3726-3849]
C
[91 nt withheld, positions 3851-3941]
A
[49 nt withheld, positions 3943-3991]
CCTTTGACGTTGGAGTCCACGTTCTTT
[37 nt withheld, positions 4019-4055]
ACCCTATCTCGGTCTATTCTTTTGATTTATAAGGGATTTTGCCGATTTCGGCCTATTGGTTAAAAAATGA
GCTGATTTAACAAAAATTTAACGCGAATTAATTCTGTGGAATGTGTGTCAGTTAGGGTGTGGAAAGTCCC
CAGGCTCCCCAGCAGGCAGAAGTATGCAAAGCATGCATCTCAATTAGTCAGCAACCAGGTGTGGAAAGTC
CCCAGGCTCCCCAGCAGGCAGAAGTATGCAAAGCATGCATCTCAATTAGTCAGCAACCATAGTCCCGCCC
CTAACTCCGCCCATCCCGCCCCTAACTCCGCCCAGTTCCGCCCATTCTCCGCCCCATGGCTGACTAATTT
TTTTTATTTATGCAGAGGCCGAGGCCGCCTCTGCCTCTGAGCTATTCCAGAAGTAGTGAGGAGGCTTTTT
TGGAGGCCTAGGCTTTTGCAAAAAGCTCCCGGGAGCTTGTATATCCATTTTCGGATCTGATCAGCACGTG
TTGACAATTAATCATCGGCATAGTATATCGGCATAGTATAATACGACAAGGTGAGGAACTAAACCATGGC
CAAGTTGACCAGTGCCGTTCCGGTGCTCACCGCGCGCGACGTCGCCGGAGCGGTCGAGTTCTGGACCGAC
CGGCTCGGGTTCTCCCGGGACTTCGTGGAGGACGACTTCGCCGGTGTGGTCCGGGACGACGTGACCCTGT
TCATCAGCGCGGTCCAGGACCAGGTGGTGCCGGACAACACCCTGGCCTGGGTGTGGGTGCGCGGCCTGGA
CGAGCTGTACGCCGAGTGGTCGGAGGTCGTGTCCACGAACTTCCGGGACGCCTCCGGGCCGGCCATGACC
GAGATCGGCGAGCAGCCGTGGGGGCGGGAGTTCGCCCTGCGCGACCCGGCCGGCAACTGCGTGCACTTCG
TGGCCGAGGAGCAGGACTGACACGTGCTACGAGATTTCGATTCCACCGCCGCCTTCTATGAAAGGTTGGG
CTTCGGAATCGTTTTCCGGGACGCCGGCTGGATGATCCTCCAGCGCGGGGATCTCATGCTGGAGTTCTTC
GCCCACCCCAACTTGTTTATTGCAGCTTATAATGGTTACAAATAAAGCAATAGCATCACAAATTTCACAA
ATAAAGCATTTTTTTCACTGCATTCTAGTTGTGGTTTGTCCAAACTCATCAATGTATCTTATCATGTCTG
TATACCGTCGACCTCTAGCTAGAGCTTGGCGTAATCATGGTCATAGCTGTTTCCTGTGTGAAATTGTTAT
CCGCTCACAATTCCACACAACATACGAGCCGGAAGCATAAAGTGTAAAGCCTGGGGTGCCTAATGAGTGA
GCTAACTCACATTAATTGCGTTGCGCTCACTGCCCGCTTTCCAGTCGGGAAACCTGTCGTGCCAGCTGCA
TTAATGAATCGGCCAACGCGCGGGGAGAGGCGGTTTGCGTATTGGGCGCTCTTCCGCTTCCTCGCTCACT
GACTCGCTGCGCTCGGTCGTTCGGCTGCGGCGAGCGGTATCAGCTCACTCAAAGGCGGTAATACGGTTAT
CCACAGAATCAGGGGATAACGCAGGAAAGAACATGTGAGCAAAAGGCCAGCAAAAGGCCAGGAACCGTAA
AAAGGCCGCGTTGCTGGCGTTTTTCCATAGGCTCCGCCCCCCTGACGAGCATCACAAAAATCGACGCTCA
AGTCAGAGGTGGCGAAACCCGACAGGACTATAAAGATACCAGGCGTTTCCCCCTGGAAGCTCCCTCGTGC
GCTCTCCTGTTCCGACCCTGCCGCTTACCGGATACCTGTCCGCCTTTCTCCCTTCGGGAAGCGTGGCGCT
TTCTCATAGCTCACGCTGTAGGTATCTCAGTTCGGTGTAGGTCGTTCGCTCCAAGCTGGGCTGTGTGCAC
GAACCCCCCGTTCAGCCCGACCGCTGCGCCTTATCCGGTAACTATCGTCTTGAGTCCAACCCGGTAAGAC
ACGACTTATCGCCACTGGCAGCAGCCACTGGTAACAGGATTAGCAGAGCGAGGTATGTAGGCGGTGCTAC
AGAGTTCTTGAAGTGGTGGCCTAACTACGGCTACACTAGAAGAACAGTATTTGGTATCTGCGCTCTGCTG
AAGCCAGTTACCTTCGGAAAAAGAGTTGGTAGCTCTTGATCCGGCAAACAAACCACCGCTGGTAGCGGTG
GTTTTTTTGTTTGCAAGCAGCAGATTACGCGCAGAAAAAAAGGATCTCAAGAAGATCCTTTGATCTTTTC
TACGGGGTCTGACGCTCAGTGGAACGAAAACTCACGTTAAGGGATTTTGGTCATGAGATTATCAAAAAGG
ATCTTCACCTAGATCCTTTTAAATTAAAAATGAAGTTTTAAATCAATCTAAAGTATATATGAGTAAACTT
GGTCTGACAGTTACCAATGCTTAATCAGTGAGGCACCTATCTCAGCGATCTGTCTATTTCGTTCATCCAT
AGTTGCCTGACTCCCCGTCGTGTAGATAACTACGATACGGGAGGGCTTACCATCTGGCCCCAGTGCTGCA
ATGATACCGCGAGACCCACGCTCACCGGCTCCAGATTTATCAGCAATAAACCAGCCAGCCGGAAGGGCCG
AGCGCAGAAGTGGTCCTGCAACTTTATCCGCCTCCATCCAGTCTATTAATTGTTGCCGGGAAGCTAGAGT
AAGTAGTTCGCCAGTTAATAGTTTGCGCAACGTTGTTGCCATTGCTACAGGCATCGTGGTGTCACGCTCG
TCGTTTGGTATGGCTTCATTCAGCTCCGGTTCCCAACGATCAAGGCGAGTTACATGATCCCCCATGTTGT
GCAAAAAAGCGGTTAGCTCCTTCGGTCCTCCGATCGTTGTCAGAAGTAAGTTGGCCGCAGTGTTATCACT
CATGGTTATGGCAGCACTGCATAATTCTCTTACTGTCATGCCATCCGTAAGATGCTTTTCTGTGACTGGT
GAGTACTCAACCAAGTCATTCTGAGAATAGTGTATGCGGCGACCGAGTTGCTCTTGCCCGGCGTCAATAC
GGGATAATACCGCGCCACATAGCAGAACTTTAAAAGTGCTCATCATTGGAAAACGTTCTTCGGGGCGAAA
ACTCTCAAGGATCTTACCGCTGTTGAGATCCAGTTCGATGTAACCCACTCGTGCACCCAACTGATCTTCA
GCATCTTTTACTTTCACCAGCGTTTCTGGGTGAGCAAAAACAGGAAGGCAAAATGCCGCAAAAAAGGGAA
TAAGGGCGACACGGAAATGTTGAATACTCATACTCTTCCTTTTTCAATATTATTGAAGCATTTATCAGGG
TTATTGTCTCATGAGCGGATACATATTTGAATGTATTTAGAAAAATAAACAAATAGGGGTTCCGCGCACA
TTTCCCCGAAAAGTGCCACCTGACGTCGACGGATCGGGAGATCTCCCGATCCCCTATGGTGCACTCTCAG
TACAATCTGCTCTGATGCCGCATAGTTAAGCCAGTATCTGCTCCCTGCTTGTGTGTTGGAGGTCGCTGAG
TAGTGCGCGAGCAAAATTTAAGCTACAACAAGGCAAGGCTTGACCGACAATTGCATGAAGAATCTGCTTA
GGGTTAGGCGTTTTGCGCTGCTTCGCGATGTACGGGCCAGATATACGCGTTGACATTGATTATTGACTAG
TTATTAATAGTAATCAATTACGGGGTCATTAGTTCATAGCCCATATATGGAGTTCCGCGTTACATAACTT
ACGGTAAATGGCCCGCCTGGCTGACCGCCCAACGACCCCCGCCCATTGACGTCAATAATGACGTATGTTC
CCATAGTAACGCCAATAGGGACTTTCCATTGACGTCAATGGGTGGAGTATTTACGGTAAACTGCCCACTT
GGCAGTACATCAAGTGTATCATATGCCAAGTACGCCCCCTATTGACGTCAATGACGGTAAATGGCCCGCC
TGGCATTATGCCCAGTACATGACCTTATGGGACTTTCCTACTTGGCAGTACATCTACGTATTAGTCATCG
CTATTACCATGGTGATGCGGTTTTGGCAGTACATCAATGGGCGTGGATAGCGGTTTGACTCACGGGGATT
TCCAAGTCTCCACCCCATTGACGTCAATGGGAGTTTGTTTTGGCACCAAAATCAACGGGACTTTCCAAAA
TGTCGTAACAACTCCGCCCCATTGACGCAAATGGGCGGTAGGCGTGTACGGTGGGAGGTCTATATAAGCA
GCGCGTTTTGCCTGTACTGGGTCTCTCTGGTTAGACCAGATCTGAGCCTGGGAGCTCTCTGGCTAACTAG
GGAACCCACTGCTTAAGCCTCAATAAAGCTTGCCTTGAGTGCTTCAAGTAGTGTGTGCCCGTCTGTTGTG
TGACTCTGGTAACTAGAGATCCCTCAGACCCTTTTAGTCAGTGTGGAAAATCTCTAGCAGTGGCGCCCGA
ACAGGGACTTGAAAGCGAAAGGGAAACCAGAGGAGCTCTCTCGACGCAGGACTCGGCTTGCTGAAGCGCG
CACGGCAAGAGGCGAGGGGCGGCGACTGGTGAGTACGCCAAAAATTTTGACTAGCGGAGGCTAGAAGGAG
AGAGATGGGTGCGAGAGCGTCAGTATTAAGCGGGGGAGAATTAGATCGCGATGGGAAAAAATTCGGTTAA
GGCCAGGGGGAAAGAAAAAATATAAATTAAAACATATAGTATGGGCAAGCAGGGAGCTAGAACGATTCGC
AGTTAATCCTGGCCTGTTAGAAACATCAGAAGGCTGTAGACAAATACTGGGACAGCTACAACCATCCCTT
CAGACAGGATCAGAAGAACTTAGATCATTATATAATACAGTAGCAACCCTCTATTGTGTGCATCAAAGGA
TAGAGATAAAAGACACCAAGGAAGCTTTAGACAAGATAGAGGAAGAGCAAAACAAAAGTAAGACCACCGC
ACAGCAAGCGGCCGCTGATCTTCAGACCTGGAGGAGGAGATATGAGGGACAATTGGAGAAGTG
Features (pLannotate 1.2.2; 32 found; start..end, strand, type, name):
    101..334     +  misc_feature   RRE: The Rev response element (RRE) of HIV-1 allows for Rev-dependent mRNA export from the nucleus to the cytoplasm.
    711..812     +  CDS            Rev (fragment): human immunodeficiency virus 1 (HIV-1) Rev protein; rev; enhances nuclear export of unspliced and incompletely spliced viral mRNAs
    819..935     +  misc_feature   cPPT/CTS: central polypurine tract and central termination sequence of HIV-1
    958..1261    +  enhancer       CMV enhancer: human cytomegalovirus immediate early enhancer
   1262..1465    +  promoter       CMV promoter: human cytomegalovirus (CMV) immediate early promoter
   1558..1587    +  promoter       Mini-TK promoter (fragment): minimal herpes simplex virus (HSV) thymidine kinase promoter
   1615..2645    +  CDS            Cre (fragment): site-specific recombinase Cre is a site-specific recombinase from bacteriophage P1. Recombination occurs at loxP sequences.
   2657..2686    +  misc_feature   MCS (fragment): pBluescript multiple cloning site
   2683..3183    +  CDS            nef (fragment): NEF_HV1LA - Experimental evidence at protein level: Swiss-Prot protein existence level 1. Extracellular Nef protein targets CD4(+) T-lymphocytes for apoptosis by interacting with CXCR4 surface receptors. From Human immunodeficiency virus type 1 group M subtype B (isolate Lai) (HIV-1).
   3191..3224    -  protein_bind   lox5171: Cre-mediated recombination occurs in the 8-bp core sequence (GTACACAT). lox5171 sites are compatible with each other, but incompatible with loxP or loxN sites (Lee and Saito, 1988). Cre recombinase
   3244..3424    +  LTR            5' LTR (truncated): truncated 5' long terminal repeat (LTR) from HIV-1
   3456..3680    +  polyA_signal   bGH poly(A) signal: bovine growth hormone polyadenylation signal
   3684..3705    +  promoter       SV40 promoter (fragment): SV40 enhancer and early promoter
   3726..4154    +  rep_origin     f1 ori (sequence partly withheld): f1 bacteriophage origin of replication; arrow indicates direction of (+) strand synthesis
   4168..4497    +  promoter       SV40 promoter: SV40 enhancer and early promoter
   4545..4592    +  promoter       EM7 promoter: synthetic bacterial promoter&nbsp
   4611..4985    +  CDS            BleoR: antibiotic-binding protein; Sh ble from Streptoalloteichus hindustanus; confers resistance to bleomycin, phleomycin, and Zeocin™
   4995..5120    +  CDS            ble (fragment): BLE_KLEPN - Experimental evidence at protein level: Swiss-Prot protein existence level 1. Binding protein with a strong affinity to the bleomycin family of antibiotics. Binds to CL990; an antimitotic-antibiotic compound. From Klebsiella pneumoniae.
   5115..5236    +  polyA_signal   SV40 poly(A) signal: SV40 polyadenylation signal
   5309..5325    -  protein_bind   lac operator: The lac repressor binds to the lac operator to inhibit transcription in E. coli. This inhibition can be relieved by adding lactose or isopropyl-β-D-thiogalactopyranoside (IPTG). lac repressor encoded by lacI
   5333..5363    -  promoter       lac promoter: promoter for the E. coli lac operon
   5378..5399    -  protein_bind   CAP binding site: CAP binding activates transcription in the presence of cAMP. E. coli catabolite activator protein
   5412..5504    -  CDS            lacI (fragment): lac repressor; lacI; The lac repressor binds to the lac operator to inhibit transcription in E. coli. This inhibition can be relieved by adding lactose or isopropyl-β-D-thiogalactopyranoside (IPTG).
   5687..6275    -  rep_origin     ori: high-copy-number ColE1/pMB1/pBR322/pUC origin of replication
   6446..7306    -  CDS            AmpR: β-lactamase; bla; confers resistance to ampicillin, carbenicillin, and related antibiotics
   7307..7411    -  promoter       AmpR promoter: bla
   7470..7522    -  misc_feature   bom (fragment): basis of mobility region from pBR322
   7677..8056    +  enhancer       CMV enhancer: human cytomegalovirus immediate early enhancer
   8057..8256    +  promoter       CMV promoter: human cytomegalovirus (CMV) immediate early promoter
   8274..8454    +  LTR            5' LTR (truncated): truncated 5' long terminal repeat (LTR) from HIV-1
   8501..8626    +  misc_feature   HIV-1 Ψ: packaging signal of human immunodeficiency virus type 1
   8610..8973    +  CDS            HIV-1 gag (fragment): gag protein from human immunodeficiency virus 1; gag
