[The description below was written by a language model from this plasmid's Addgene catalogue record and pLannotate feature annotations shown in this document.]
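Description:
LV-Cre is a third-generation-style HIV-1 lentiviral transfer plasmid built on the p156RRL (pRRL-derived) backbone for delivering Cre recombinase to mammalian cells. It is propagated in E. coli under ampicillin selection (AmpR with its bla promoter) from a ColE1/pUC-type origin, although the catalogue lists it as low copy and recommends a recombination-deficient strain, as is usual for LTR-containing plasmids. The sequenced record (about 9.0 kb) also carries an f1 origin and an SV40/EM7-driven bleomycin/Zeocin resistance cassette with an SV40 poly(A) signal, lying outside the LTR-flanked region and therefore not part of the packaged genome.

Viral genomic RNA is transcribed from a chimeric CMV enhancer/promoter fused to a truncated 5' LTR, followed by the Ψ packaging signal with a gag fragment, the Rev response element for Rev-dependent nuclear export, and the central polypurine tract (cPPT/CTS), which improves nuclear import. An internal CMV enhancer/promoter then drives the payload, a nuclear-localised Cre (nlsCre) from bacteriophage P1, derived from pMC-Cre and cloned between XbaI and SalI; a short TK-promoter fragment upstream is probably a remnant of that source. The depositor states that the vector contains the woodchuck hepatitis virus posttranscriptional element, but the automated annotation does not call a WPRE, instead labelling the region downstream of Cre as a nef fragment. A lox-type site (annotated as lox5171) sits immediately before the truncated 3' LTR, which is followed by a bGH poly(A) signal. The associated publication describes a self-deleting Cre lentivector, and a lox site in the 3' LTR region would be copied to both LTRs during reverse transcription, but the record does not state whether this plasmid is that version. The construct is used to produce lentivirus for Cre-mediated recombination of floxed alleles in cultured cells and in vivo.
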