Addgene plasmid #12106: LV-Cre
Depositing lab: Inder Verma. Depositing organization: Salk Institute for Biological Studies. Publication: Delivery of the Cre recombinase by a self-deleting lentiviral vector: efficient gene targeting in vivo. Pfeifer A, Brandon EP, Kootstra N, Gage FH, Verma IM. Proc Natl Acad Sci U S A. 2001 Sep 25. 98(20):11450-5. 10.1073/pnas.201415498 PubMed 11553794.
Backbone
  Vector backbone: p156RRL
  Backbone manufacturer: Cell Genesys
  Backbone size w/o insert (bp): 7424
  Vector type: Mammalian Expression, Lentiviral, Cre/Lox
Growth in bacteria
  Bacterial resistance: Ampicillin, 100 μg/mL
  Growth temperature: 37°C
  Growth strain: NEB Stable
  Copy number: Low Copy
Gene/Insert
  Gene/Insert name: nlsCre (alt names: nls Cre; LV-Cre; cre)
  Species: Enterobacteriophage P1
  Insert size (bp): 1136
  Entrez Gene: cre (a.k.a. P1_gp003)
  Cloning method: Restriction Enzyme; 5′ cloning site XbaI (unknown if destroyed); 3′ cloning site SalI (not destroyed)
  Sequencing primers: 5′ LNCX
Resource information
  A portion of this plasmid was derived from a plasmid made by: The cre is from pMC-Cre (Gu et al. 1993 Cell 73, 1155-1164
Terms and licenses: Academic/Nonprofit Terms; Industry Terms: Not Available to Industry
Depositor comments: The nlsCre was first cloned into the EcoRV site of a pBluescript II KS vector, and then inserted into the XbaI-SalI sites of a pRRL-derived lentiviral vector that contains a central polypurine tract (ppt) and the posttranscriptional element of the woodchuck hepatitis virus.
How to cite: LV-Cre was a gift from Inder Verma (Addgene plasmid # 12106)
