>Addgene plasmid #12106 | LV-Cre | addgene partial sequence | sequence record 62367 | LNCX 5'-AGCTCGTTTAGTGAACCGTCAGATC-3'
CATCCACGCTGTTTTGACCTCCATAGAAGACACCGACTCTAGGGGCTGCAGAATTCGATCGCGTGTGGCC
TCGAACACCGAGCGACCCTCGACCATGCCCAAGAAGAAGAGGAAGGTGTCCAATTTACTGACCGTACACC
AAAATTTGCCTGCATTACCGGTCGATGCAACGAGTGATGAGGTTCGCAAGAACCTGATGGACATGTTCAG
GGATCGCCAGGCGTTTTCTGAGCATACCTGGAAAATGCTTCTGTCCGTTTGCCGGTCGTGGGCGGCATGG
TGCAAGTTGAATAACCGGAAATGGTTTCCCGCAGAACCTGAAGATGTTCGCGATTATCTTCTATATCTTC
AGGCGCGCGGTCTGGCAGTAAAAACTATCCAGCAACATTTGGGCCAGCTAAACATGCTTCATCGTCGGTC
CGGGCTGCCACGACCAAGTGACAGCAATGCTGTTTCACTGGTTATGCGGCGGATCCGAAAAGAAAACGTT
GATGCCGGTGAACGTGCAAAACAGGCTCTAGCGTTCGAACGCACTGATTTCGACCAGGTTCGTTCACTCA
TGGAAAATAGCGATCGCTGCCAGGATATACGTAATCTGGCATTTCTGGGGATTGCTTATAACACCCTGTT
ACGTATAGCCGAAATTGCCAGGATCAGGGTTAAAGATATCTCACGTACTGACGGTGGGAGAATGTTAATC
CATATTGGCAGAACGAAAACGCTGGTTAGCACCGCAGGTGTAGAGAAGGCACTTAGCCTGGGGGTAACTA
AACTGGTCGAGCGATGGATTTCCGTCTCTGGTGTAGCTGATGATCCGAATAACTACCTGTTTTGCCGGGT
CAGAAAAAATGGTGTTGCCGCGCCATCTGCCACCAGCCAGCTATCAACTCGCGCCCTGGAAGGGATTTTT
GAAGCAACTCATCGATTGATTTACGGCGCTAAGGATGACTCTGGTCA
