>Addgene plasmid #12106 | LV-Cre | addgene partial sequence | sequence record 155972 | pSICO-JL 5'-tgtgactggaaaacccacctc-3'
GGCACAATCAGCATTGGTAGCTGCTGTATTGCTACTTGTGATTGCTCCATGTTTTTCTAGGTCTCGAGGT
CGACGGTATCGATAAGCTTGATCGCGTTAATGGCTAATCGCCATCTTCCAGCAGGCGCACCATTGCCCCT
GTTTCACTATCCAGGTTACGGATATAGTTCATGACAATATTTACATTGGTCCAGCCACCAGCTTGCATGA
TCTCCGGTATTGAAACTCCAGCGCGGGCCATATCTCGCGCGGCTCCGACACGGGCACTGTGTCCAGACCA
GGCCAGGTATCTCTGACCAGAGTCATCCTTAGCGCCGTAAATCAATCGATGAGTTGCTTCAAAAATCCCT
TCCAGGGCGCGAGTTGATAGCTGGCTGGTGGCAGATGGCGCGGCAACACCATTTTTTCTGACCCGGCAAA
ACAGGTAGTTATTCGGATCATCAGCTACACCAGAGACGGAAATCCATCGCTCGACCAGTTTAGTTACCCC
CAGGCTAAGTGCCTTCTCTACACCTGCGGTGCTAACCAGCGTTTTCGTTCTGCCAATATGGATTAACATT
CTCCCACCGTCAGTACGTGAGATATCTTTAACCCTGATCCTG
